Addgene plasmid #76045: ROR1 gRNA (BRDN0001145812)
Purpose: 3rd generation lentiviral gRNA plasmid targeting human ROR1
Depositing lab: John Doench & David Root. Depositing organization: Broad Institute. Publication: Optimized sgRNA design to maximize activity and minimize off-target effects of CRISPR-Cas9. Doench JG, Fusi N, Sullender M, Hegde M, Vaimberg EW, Donovan KF, Smith I, Tothova Z, Wilen C, Orchard R, Virgin HW, Listgarten J, Root DE. Nat Biotechnol. 2016 Jan 18. doi: 10.1038/nbt.3437. PubMed 26780180.
Backbone
  Vector backbone: lentiGuide-Puro
  Backbone manufacturer: Zhang Lab (Addgene plasmid # 52963)
  Vector type: Mammalian Expression, Lentiviral, CRISPR
  Selectable markers: Puromycin
Growth in bacteria
  Bacterial resistance: Ampicillin, 100 μg/mL
  Growth temperature: 37°C
  Growth strain: DH5alpha
  Copy number: High Copy
Gene/Insert
  Gene/Insert name: ROR1 (alt names: ROR1; NM_005012.3)
  gRNA/shRNA sequence: AAGAGTAAAGCAATGGCCAG
  Species: H. sapiens (human)
  Entrez Gene: ROR1 (a.k.a. NTRKR1, dJ537F10.1)
  Promoter: hU6
  Cloning method: Unknown
  Sequencing primers: 5′ U6-F; 3′ pS2-R
Terms and licenses: Academic/Nonprofit Terms; Industry Terms: Not Available to Industry
Depositor comments: The gRNA was designed to target the following Genbank reference sequence(s): NM_005012.3. Note that this plasmid does NOT contain Cas9. It should be used in conjunction with lentiCas9-Blast (Addgene #52962) or otherwise with cell lines already expressing Cas9. Browse the full kinome gRNA library at http://www.addgene.org/pooled-library/broadgpp-human-kinome/ or visit http://www.broadinstitute.org/rnai/public/ for detailed protocols and information.
How to cite: ROR1 gRNA (BRDN0001145812) was a gift from John Doench & David Root (Addgene plasmid # 76045 ; http://n2t.net/addgene:76045 ; RRID:Addgene_76045)
