[The description below was written by a language model from this plasmid's Addgene catalogue record and the feature table of its GenBank file.]
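Description:
ROR1 gRNA (BRDN0001145812) is an 8.3 kb third-generation lentiviral CRISPR plasmid built on the lentiGuide-Puro backbone. It expresses a single guide RNA directed against human ROR1, designed against the reference transcript NM_005012.3. It is propagated in E. coli at high copy from a ColE1/pUC-type origin with ampicillin selection through the bla gene. The backbone also carries an f1 origin, an SV40 origin and poly(A) signal, and leftover lac, T7 and T3 promoter elements from the parental cloning vector.

The lentiviral transfer cassette begins with an RSV promoter fused to a truncated HIV-1 5' LTR, which makes genomic RNA production Tat-independent. This is followed by the Psi packaging signal and the Rev response element, and the cassette ends in a self-inactivating (Delta-U3) 3' LTR. Within this unit, a human U6 RNA polymerase III promoter drives the ROR1-specific spacer joined to the Streptococcus pyogenes Cas9 guide RNA scaffold. A cPPT/CTS element, which aids nuclear import of the viral genome, sits just downstream of the scaffold. A separate EF-1-alpha promoter with its intron A then drives puromycin N-acetyltransferase, allowing selection of transduced mammalian cells. A WPRE downstream of this gene enhances transcript expression.

The plasmid does not encode Cas9, so it must be paired with a separate Cas9 vector such as lentiCas9-Blast or used in cells that already express the nuclease. It belongs to a human kinome guide collection and is intended for ROR1 knockout by Cas9-mediated gene disruption after lentiviral delivery.
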