LOCUS       Exported 8323 bp ds-DNA circular SYN 12-MAY-2021
DEFINITION  3rd generation lentiviral gRNA plasmid targeting human ROR1.
ACCESSION   .
VERSION     .
KEYWORDS    ROR1 gRNA (BRDN0001145812)
SOURCE      synthetic DNA construct
  ORGANISM  synthetic DNA construct
REFERENCE   1 (bases 1 to 8323)
  AUTHORS   Doench JG, Fusi N, Sullender M, Hegde M, Vaimberg EW, Donovan KF,
            Smith I, Tothova Z, Wilen C, Orchard R, Virgin HW, Listgarten J,
            Root DE
  TITLE     Optimized sgRNA design to maximize activity and minimize off-target
            effects of CRISPR-Cas9.
  JOURNAL   Nat Biotechnol. 2016 Jan 18. doi: 10.1038/nbt.3437.
  PUBMED    26780180
REFERENCE   2 (bases 1 to 8323)
  AUTHORS   .
  TITLE     Direct Submission
  JOURNAL   Exported May 12, 2021 from SnapGene Server 1.1.58
            http://www.snapgene.com
FEATURES             Location/Qualifiers
     source          1..8323
                     /organism="synthetic DNA construct"
                     /mol_type="other DNA"
     promoter        87..1265
                     /label=EF-1-alpha promoter
                     /note="strong constitutive promoter for human elongation
                     factor EF-1-alpha"
     intron          318..1256
                     /label=EF-1-alpha intron A
                     /note="intron upstream of the start codon of human
                     EF-1-alpha"
     primer_bind     1213..1233
                     /label=EF1a-F
                     /note="Human elongation factor-1a promoter, forward primer"
     CDS             1278..1877
                     /codon_start=1
                     /gene="pac from Streptomyces alboniger"
                     /product="puromycin N-acetyltransferase"
                     /label=PuroR
                     /note="confers resistance to puromycin"
                     /translation="MTEYKPTVRLATRDDVPRAVRTLAAAFADYPATRHTVDPDRHIER
                     VTELQELFLTRVGLDIGKVWVADDGAAVAVWTTPESVEAGAVFAEIGPRMAELSGSRLA
                     AQQQMEGLLAPHRPKEPAWFLATVGVSPDHQGKGLGSAVVLPGVEAAERAGVPAFLETS
                     APRNLPFYERLGFTVTADVEVPEGPRTWCMTRKPGA"
     primer_bind     complement(1278..1297)
                     /label=Puro-R
                     /note="Puromycin resistance gene, reverse primer. Also
                     called puro-variant-R"
     primer_bind     1774..1794
                     /label=Puro-F
                     /note="Puromycin resistance gene, forward primer"
     misc_feature    1893..2481
                     /label=WPRE
                     /note="woodchuck hepatitis virus posttranscriptional
                     regulatory element"
     primer_bind     complement(1946..1966)
                     /label=WPRE-R
                     /note="WPRE, reverse primer"
     CDS             complement(2364..2375)
                     /codon_start=1
                     /product="Factor Xa recognition and cleavage site"
                     /label=Factor Xa site
                     /translation="IEGR"
     LTR             2553..2786
                     /label=3' LTR (Delta-U3)
                     /note="self-inactivating 3' long terminal repeat (LTR) from
                     HIV-1"
     polyA_signal    2864..2985
                     /label=SV40 poly(A) signal
                     /note="SV40 polyadenylation signal"
     primer_bind     complement(2901..2920)
                     /label=SV40pA-R
                     /note="SV40 polyA, reverse primer"
     primer_bind     2955..2974
                     /label=EBV-rev
                     /note="SV40 polyA terminator, reverse primer"
     rep_origin      3025..3160
                     /label=SV40 ori
                     /note="SV40 origin of replication"
     primer_bind     3087..3106
                     /label=SV40pro-F
                     /note="SV40 promoter/origin, forward primer"
     primer_bind     complement(3180..3199)
                     /label=T7
                     /note="T7 promoter, forward primer"
     promoter        complement(3181..3199)
                     /label=T7 promoter
                     /note="promoter for bacteriophage T7 RNA polymerase"
     primer_bind     complement(3209..3226)
                     /label=M13 Forward
                     /note="In lacZ gene. Also called M13-F20 or M13 (-21)
                     Forward"
     primer_bind     complement(3209..3225)
                     /label=M13 fwd
                     /note="common sequencing primer, one of multiple similar
                     variants"
     primer_bind     complement(3218..3240)
                     /label=M13/pUC Forward
                     /note="In lacZ gene"
     rep_origin      3367..3822
                     /direction=RIGHT
                     /label=f1 ori
                     /note="f1 bacteriophage origin of replication; arrow
                     indicates direction of (+) strand synthesis"
     primer_bind     complement(3454..3473)
                     /label=F1ori-R
                     /note="F1 origin, reverse primer"
     primer_bind     3664..3685
                     /label=F1ori-F
                     /note="F1 origin, forward primer"
     promoter        3848..3952
                     /gene="bla"
                     /label=AmpR promoter
     CDS             3953..4813
                     /codon_start=1
                     /gene="bla"
                     /product="beta-lactamase"
                     /label=AmpR
                     /note="confers resistance to ampicillin, carbenicillin, and
                     related antibiotics"
                     /translation="MSIQHFRVALIPFFAAFCLPVFAHPETLVKVKDAEDQLGARVGYI
                     ELDLNSGKILESFRPEERFPMMSTFKVLLCGAVLSRIDAGQEQLGRRIHYSQNDLVEYS
                     PVTEKHLTDGMTVRELCSAAITMSDNTAANLLLTTIGGPKELTAFLHNMGDHVTRLDRW
                     EPELNEAIPNDERDTTMPVAMATTLRKLLTGELLTLASRQQLIDWMEADKVAGPLLRSA
                     LPAGWFIADKSGAGERGSRGIIAALGPDGKPSRIVVIYTTGSQATMDERNRQIAEIGAS
                     LIKHW"
     primer_bind     complement(4171..4190)
                     /label=Amp-R
                     /note="Ampicillin resistance gene, reverse primer"
     rep_origin      4984..5572
                     /direction=RIGHT
                     /label=ori
                     /note="high-copy-number ColE1/pMB1/pBR322/pUC origin of
                     replication"
     primer_bind     5473..5492
                     /label=pBR322ori-F
                     /note="pBR322 origin, forward primer"
     primer_bind     5726..5743
                     /label=L4440
                     /note="L4440 vector, forward primer"
     protein_bind    5860..5881
                     /label=CAP binding site
                     /bound_moiety="E. coli catabolite activator protein"
                     /note="CAP binding activates transcription in the presence
                     of cAMP."
     promoter        5896..5926
                     /label=lac promoter
                     /note="promoter for the E. coli lac operon"
     protein_bind    5934..5950
                     /label=lac operator
                     /bound_moiety="lac repressor encoded by lacI"
                     /note="The lac repressor binds to the lac operator to
                     inhibit transcription in E. coli. This inhibition can be
                     relieved by adding lactose or
                     isopropyl-beta-D-thiogalactopyranoside (IPTG)."
     primer_bind     5939..5961
                     /label=M13/pUC Reverse
                     /note="In lacZ gene"
     primer_bind     5958..5974
                     /label=M13 rev
                     /note="common sequencing primer, one of multiple similar
                     variants"
     primer_bind     5958..5974
                     /label=M13 Reverse
                     /note="In lacZ gene. Also called M13-rev"
     primer_bind     5993..6013
                     /label=T3
                     /note="T3 promoter, forward primer"
     promoter        5995..6013
                     /label=T3 promoter
                     /note="promoter for bacteriophage T3 RNA polymerase"
     promoter        6041..6267
                     /label=RSV promoter
                     /note="Rous sarcoma virus enhancer/promoter"
     LTR             6268..6448
                     /label=5' LTR (truncated)
                     /note="truncated 5' long terminal repeat (LTR) from HIV-1"
     misc_feature    6495..6620
                     /label=HIV-1 Psi
                     /note="packaging signal of human immunodeficiency virus
                     type 1"
     misc_feature    7113..7346
                     /label=RRE
                     /note="The Rev response element (RRE) of HIV-1 allows for
                     Rev-dependent mRNA export from the nucleus to the
                     cytoplasm."
     CDS             7531..7575
                     /codon_start=1
                     /product="antigenic peptide corresponding to amino acids
                     655 to 669 of the HIV envelope protein gp41 (Lutje Hulsik
                     et al., 2013)"
                     /label=gp41 peptide
                     /note="recognized by the 2H10 single-chain llama nanobody"
                     /translation="KNEQELLELDKWASL"
     promoter        7753..7993
                     /label=U6 promoter
                     /note="RNA polymerase III promoter for human U6 snRNA"
     primer_bind     7753..7773
                     /label=hU6-F
                     /note="Human U6 promoter, forward primer"
     primer_bind     7924..7943
                     /label=LKO.1 5'
                     /note="Human U6 promoter, forward primer"
     misc_RNA        8023..8098
                     /label=gRNA scaffold
                     /note="guide RNA scaffold for the Streptococcus pyogenes
                     CRISPR/Cas9 system"
     misc_feature    8154..8271
                     /label=cPPT/CTS
                     /note="central polypurine tract and central termination
                     sequence of HIV-1"
ORIGIN
        1 cccgggtgca aagatggata aagttttaaa cagagaggaa tctttgcagc taatggacct
       61 tctaggtctt gaaaggagtg ggaattggct ccggtgcccg tcagtgggca gagcgcacat
      121 cgcccacagt ccccgagaag ttggggggag gggtcggcaa ttgatccggt gcctagagaa
      181 ggtggcgcgg ggtaaactgg gaaagtgatg tcgtgtactg gctccgcctt tttcccgagg
      241 gtgggggaga accgtatata agtgcagtag tcgccgtgaa cgttcttttt cgcaacgggt
      301 ttgccgccag aacacaggta agtgccgtgt gtggttcccg cgggcctggc ctctttacgg
      361 gttatggccc ttgcgtgcct tgaattactt ccacctggct gcagtacgtg attcttgatc
      421 ccgagcttcg ggttggaagt gggtgggaga gttcgaggcc ttgcgcttaa ggagcccctt
      481 cgcctcgtgc ttgagttgag gcctggcctg ggcgctgggg ccgccgcgtg cgaatctggt
      541 ggcaccttcg cgcctgtctc gctgctttcg ataagtctct agccatttaa aatttttgat
      601 gacctgctgc gacgcttttt ttctggcaag atagtcttgt aaatgcgggc caagatctgc
      661 acactggtat ttcggttttt ggggccgcgg gcggcgacgg ggcccgtgcg tcccagcgca
      721 catgttcggc gaggcggggc ctgcgagcgc ggccaccgag aatcggacgg gggtagtctc
      781 aagctggccg gcctgctctg gtgcctggcc tcgcgccgcc gtgtatcgcc ccgccctggg
      841 cggcaaggct ggcccggtcg gcaccagttg cgtgagcgga aagatggccg cttcccggcc
      901 ctgctgcagg gagctcaaaa tggaggacgc ggcgctcggg agagcgggcg ggtgagtcac
      961 ccacacaaag gaaaagggcc tttccgtcct cagccgtcgc ttcatgtgac tccacggagt
     1021 accgggcgcc gtccaggcac ctcgattagt tctcgagctt ttggagtacg tcgtctttag
     1081 gttgggggga ggggttttat gcgatggagt ttccccacac tgagtgggtg gagactgaag
     1141 ttaggccagc ttggcacttg atgtaattct ccttggaatt tgcccttttt gagtttggat
     1201 cttggttcat tctcaagcct cagacagtgg ttcaaagttt ttttcttcca tttcaggtgt
     1261 cgtgacgtac ggccaccatg accgagtaca agcccacggt gcgcctcgcc acccgcgacg
     1321 acgtccccag ggccgtacgc accctcgccg ccgcgttcgc cgactacccc gccacgcgcc
     1381 acaccgtcga tccggaccgc cacatcgagc gggtcaccga gctgcaagaa ctcttcctca
     1441 cgcgcgtcgg gctcgacatc ggcaaggtgt gggtcgcgga cgacggcgcc gccgtggcgg
     1501 tctggaccac gccggagagc gtcgaagcgg gggcggtgtt cgccgagatc ggcccgcgca
     1561 tggccgagtt gagcggttcc cggctggccg cgcagcaaca gatggaaggc ctcctggcgc
     1621 cgcaccggcc caaggagccc gcgtggttcc tggccaccgt cggagtctcg cccgaccacc
     1681 agggcaaggg tctgggcagc gccgtcgtgc tccccggagt ggaggcggcc gagcgcgccg
     1741 gggtgcccgc cttcctggag acctccgcgc cccgcaacct ccccttctac gagcggctcg
     1801 gcttcaccgt caccgccgac gtcgaggtgc ccgaaggacc gcgcacctgg tgcatgaccc
     1861 gcaagcccgg tgcctgaacg cgttaagtcg acaatcaacc tctggattac aaaatttgtg
     1921 aaagattgac tggtattctt aactatgttg ctccttttac gctatgtgga tacgctgctt
     1981 taatgccttt gtatcatgct attgcttccc gtatggcttt cattttctcc tccttgtata
     2041 aatcctggtt gctgtctctt tatgaggagt tgtggcccgt tgtcaggcaa cgtggcgtgg
     2101 tgtgcactgt gtttgctgac gcaaccccca ctggttgggg cattgccacc acctgtcagc
     2161 tcctttccgg gactttcgct ttccccctcc ctattgccac ggcggaactc atcgccgcct
     2221 gccttgcccg ctgctggaca ggggctcggc tgttgggcac tgacaattcc gtggtgttgt
     2281 cggggaaatc atcgtccttt ccttggctgc tcgcctgtgt tgccacctgg attctgcgcg
     2341 ggacgtcctt ctgctacgtc ccttcggccc tcaatccagc ggaccttcct tcccgcggcc
     2401 tgctgccggc tctgcggcct cttccgcgtc ttcgccttcg ccctcagacg agtcggatct
     2461 ccctttgggc cgcctccccg cgtcgacttt aagaccaatg acttacaagg cagctgtaga
     2521 tcttagccac tttttaaaag aaaagggggg actggaaggg ctaattcact cccaacgaag
     2581 acaagatctg ctttttgctt gtactgggtc tctctggtta gaccagatct gagcctggga
     2641 gctctctggc taactaggga acccactgct taagcctcaa taaagcttgc cttgagtgct
     2701 tcaagtagtg tgtgcccgtc tgttgtgtga ctctggtaac tagagatccc tcagaccctt
     2761 ttagtcagtg tggaaaatct ctagcagtac gtatagtagt tcatgtcatc ttattattca
     2821 gtatttataa cttgcaaaga aatgaatatc agagagtgag aggaacttgt ttattgcagc
     2881 ttataatggt tacaaataaa gcaatagcat cacaaatttc acaaataaag catttttttc
     2941 actgcattct agttgtggtt tgtccaaact catcaatgta tcttatcatg tctggctcta
     3001 gctatcccgc ccctaactcc gcccatcccg cccctaactc cgcccagttc cgcccattct
     3061 ccgccccatg gctgactaat tttttttatt tatgcagagg ccgaggccgc ctcggcctct
     3121 gagctattcc agaagtagtg aggaggcttt tttggaggcc tagggacgta cccaattcgc
     3181 cctatagtga gtcgtattac gcgcgctcac tggccgtcgt tttacaacgt cgtgactggg
     3241 aaaaccctgg cgttacccaa cttaatcgcc ttgcagcaca tccccctttc gccagctggc
     3301 gtaatagcga agaggcccgc accgatcgcc cttcccaaca gttgcgcagc ctgaatggcg
     3361 aatgggnnnn nnnnnnnnnn nnnnnnnnnn nnnnnnnnnn nnnnnnnnnn nnnnnnnnnn
     3421 nnnnnnnnnn nnnnnnnnnn nnnnnnnnnn nnnnnnnnnn nnnnnnnnnn nnnnnnnnnn
     3481 nnnnnnnnnn cnnnnnnnnn nnnnnnnnnn nnnnnnnnnn nnnnnnnnnn nnnnnnnnnn
     3541 nnnnnnnnnn nnnnnnnnnn nnnnnnnnnn nnnnnnnnnn nnannnnnnn nnnnnnnnnn
     3601 nnnnnnnnnn nnnnnnnnnn nnnnnnnnnn nncctttgac gttggagtcc acgttcttta
     3661 atagtggact cttgttccaa actggaacaa cactcaaccc tatctcggtc tattcttttg
     3721 atttataagg gattttgccg atttcggcct attggttaaa aaatgagctg atttaacaaa
     3781 aatttaacgc gaattttaac aaaatattaa cgcttacaat ttaggtggca cttttcgggg
     3841 aaatgtgcgc ggaaccccta tttgtttatt tttctaaata cattcaaata tgtatccgct
     3901 catgagacaa taaccctgat aaatgcttca ataatattga aaaaggaaga gtatgagtat
     3961 tcaacatttc cgtgtcgccc ttattccctt ttttgcggca ttttgccttc ctgtttttgc
     4021 tcacccagaa acgctggtga aagtaaaaga tgctgaagat cagttgggtg cacgagtggg
     4081 ttacatcgaa ctggatctca acagcggtaa gatccttgag agttttcgcc ccgaagaacg
     4141 ttttccaatg atgagcactt ttaaagttct gctatgtggc gcggtattat cccgtattga
     4201 cgccgggcaa gagcaactcg gtcgccgcat acactattct cagaatgact tggttgagta
     4261 ctcaccagtc acagaaaagc atcttacgga tggcatgaca gtaagagaat tatgcagtgc
     4321 tgccataacc atgagtgata acactgcggc caacttactt ctgacaacga tcggaggacc
     4381 gaaggagcta accgcttttt tgcacaacat gggggatcat gtaactcgcc ttgatcgttg
     4441 ggaaccggag ctgaatgaag ccataccaaa cgacgagcgt gacaccacga tgcctgtagc
     4501 aatggcaaca acgttgcgca aactattaac tggcgaacta cttactctag cttcccggca
     4561 acaattaata gactggatgg aggcggataa agttgcagga ccacttctgc gctcggccct
     4621 tccggctggc tggtttattg ctgataaatc tggagccggt gagcgtgggt ctcgcggtat
     4681 cattgcagca ctggggccag atggtaagcc ctcccgtatc gtagttatct acacgacggg
     4741 gagtcaggca actatggatg aacgaaatag acagatcgct gagataggtg cctcactgat
     4801 taagcattgg taactgtcag accaagttta ctcatatata ctttagattg atttaaaact
     4861 tcatttttaa tttaaaagga tctaggtgaa gatccttttt gataatctca tgaccaaaat
     4921 cccttaacgt gagttttcgt tccactgagc gtcagacccc gtagaaaaga tcaaaggatc
     4981 ttcttgagat cctttttttc tgcgcgtaat ctgctgcttg caaacaaaaa aaccaccgct
     5041 accagcggtg gtttgtttgc cggatcaaga gctaccaact ctttttccga aggtaactgg
     5101 cttcagcaga gcgcagatac caaatactgt tcttctagtg tagccgtagt taggccacca
     5161 cttcaagaac tctgtagcac cgcctacata cctcgctctg ctaatcctgt taccagtggc
     5221 tgctgccagt ggcgataagt cgtgtcttac cgggttggac tcaagacgat agttaccgga
     5281 taaggcgcag cggtcgggct gaacgggggg ttcgtgcaca cagcccagct tggagcgaac
     5341 gacctacacc gaactgagat acctacagcg tgagctatga gaaagcgcca cgcttcccga
     5401 agggagaaag gcggacaggt atccggtaag cggcagggtc ggaacaggag agcgcacgag
     5461 ggagcttcca gggggaaacg cctggtatct ttatagtcct gtcgggtttc gccacctctg
     5521 acttgagcgt cgatttttgt gatgctcgtc aggggggcgg agcctatgga aaaacgccag
     5581 caacgcggcc tttttacggt tcctggcctt ttgctggcct tttgctcaca tgttctttcc
     5641 tgcgttatcc cctgattctg tggataaccg tattaccgcc tttgagtgag ctgataccgc
     5701 tcgccgcagc cgaacgaccg agcgcagcga gtcagtgagc gaggaagcgg aagagcgccc
     5761 aatacgcaaa ccgcctctcc ccgcgcgttg gccgattcat taatgcagct ggcacgacag
     5821 gtttcccgac tggaaagcgg gcagtgagcg caacgcaatt aatgtgagtt agctcactca
     5881 ttaggcaccc caggctttac actttatgct tccggctcgt atgttgtgtg gaattgtgag
     5941 cggataacaa tttcacacag gaaacagcta tgaccatgat tacgccaagc gcgcaattaa
     6001 ccctcactaa agggaacaaa agctggagct gcaagcttaa tgtagtctta tgcaatactc
     6061 ttgtagtctt gcaacatggt aacgatgagt tagcaacatg ccttacaagg agagaaaaag
     6121 caccgtgcat gccgattggt ggaagtaagg tggtacgatc gtgccttatt aggaaggcaa
     6181 cagacgggtc tgacatggat tggacgaacc actgaattgc cgcattgcag agatattgta
     6241 tttaagtgcc tagctcgata cataaacggg tctctctggt tagaccagat ctgagcctgg
     6301 gagctctctg gctaactagg gaacccactg cttaagcctc aataaagctt gccttgagtg
     6361 cttcaagtag tgtgtgcccg tctgttgtgt gactctggta actagagatc cctcagaccc
     6421 ttttagtcag tgtggaaaat ctctagcagt ggcgcccgaa cagggacttg aaagcgaaag
     6481 ggaaaccaga ggagctctct cgacgcagga ctcggcttgc tgaagcgcgc acggcaagag
     6541 gcgaggggcg gcgactggtg agtacgccaa aaattttgac tagcggaggc tagaaggaga
     6601 gagatgggtg cgagagcgtc agtattaagc gggggagaat tagatcgcga tgggaaaaaa
     6661 ttcggttaag gccaggggga aagaaaaaat ataaattaaa acatatagta tgggcaagca
     6721 gggagctaga acgattcgca gttaatcctg gcctgttaga aacatcagaa ggctgtagac
     6781 aaatactggg acagctacaa ccatcccttc agacaggatc agaagaactt agatcattat
     6841 ataatacagt agcaaccctc tattgtgtgc atcaaaggat agagataaaa gacaccaagg
     6901 aagctttaga caagatagag gaagagcaaa acaaaagtaa gaccaccgca cagcaagcgg
     6961 ccgctgatct tcagacctgg aggaggagat atgagggaca attggagaag tgaattatat
     7021 aaatataaag tagtaaaaat tgaaccatta ggagtagcac ccaccaaggc aaagagaaga
     7081 gtggtgcaga gagaaaaaag agcagtggga ataggagctt tgttccttgg gttcttggga
     7141 gcagcaggaa gcactatggg cgcagcgtca atgacgctga cggtacaggc cagacaatta
     7201 ttgtctggta tagtgcagca gcagaacaat ttgctgaggg ctattgaggc gcaacagcat
     7261 ctgttgcaac tcacagtctg gggcatcaag cagctccagg caagaatcct ggctgtggaa
     7321 agatacctaa aggatcaaca gctcctgggg atttggggtt gctctggaaa actcatttgc
     7381 accactgctg tgccttggaa tgctagttgg agtaataaat ctctggaaca gatttggaat
     7441 cacacgacct ggatggagtg ggacagagaa attaacaatt acacaagctt aatacactcc
     7501 ttaattgaag aatcgcaaaa ccagcaagaa aagaatgaac aagaattatt ggaattagat
     7561 aaatgggcaa gtttgtggaa ttggtttaac ataacaaatt ggctgtggta tataaaatta
     7621 ttcataatga tagtaggagg cttggtaggt ttaagaatag tttttgctgt actttctata
     7681 gtgaatagag ttaggcaggg atattcacca ttatcgtttc agacccacct cccaaccccg
     7741 aggggaccca gagagggcct atttcccatg attccttcat atttgcatat acgatacaag
     7801 gctgttagag agataattag aattaatttg actgtaaaca caaagatatt agtacaaaat
     7861 acgtgacgta gaaagtaata atttcttggg tagtttgcag ttttaaaatt atgttttaaa
     7921 atggactatc atatgcttac cgtaacttga aagtatttcg atttcttggc tttatatatc
     7981 ttgtggaaag gacgaaacac cgaagagtaa agcaatggcc aggttttaga gctagaaata
     8041 gcaagttaaa ataaggctag tccgttatca acttgaaaaa gtggcaccga gtcggtgctt
     8101 ttttaagctt ggcgtaacta gatcttgaga caaatggcag tattcatcca caattttaaa
     8161 agaaaagggg ggattggggg gtacagtgca ggggaaagaa tagtagacat aatagcaaca
     8221 gacatacaaa ctaaagaatt acaaaaacaa attacaaaaa ttcaaaattt tcgggtttat
     8281 tacagggaca gcagagatcc actttggcgc cggctcgagg ggg
//
