>Addgene plasmid #76045 | ROR1 gRNA (BRDN0001145812) | depositor partial sequence | sequence record 143505 | Target Sequence
AAGAGTAAAGCAATGGCCAG
