>Addgene plasmid #76045 | ROR1 gRNA (BRDN0001145812) | addgene partial sequence | sequence record 185073 | hU6-F
GAAAGTAATAATTTCTTGGGTAGTTTGCAGTTTTAAAATTATGTTTTAAAATGGACTATCATATGCTTAC
CGTAACTTGAAAGTATTTCGATTTCTTGGCTTTATATATCTTGTGGAAAGGACGAAACACCGAAGAGTAA
AGCAATGGCCAGGTTTTAGAGCTAGAAATAGCAAGTTAAAATAAGGCTAGTCCGTTATCAACTTGAAAAA
GTGGCACCGAGTCGGTGCTTTTTTAAGCTTGGCGTAACTAGATCTTGAGACAAATGGCAGTATTCATCCA
CAATTTTAAAAGAAAAGGGGGGATTGGGGGGTACAGTGCAGGGGAAAGAATAGTAGACATAATAGCAACA
GACATACAAACTAAAGAATTACAAAAACAAATTACAAAAATTCAAAATTTTCGGGTTTATTACAGGGACA
GCAGAGATCCACTTTGGCGCCGGCTCGAGGGGGCCCGGGTGCAAAGATGGATAAAGTTTTAAACAGAGAG
GAATCTTTGCAGCTAATGGACCTTCTAGGTCTTGAAAGGAGTGGGAATTGGCTCCGGTGCCCGTCAGTGG
GCAGAGCGCA
